Addgene plasmid #138711: pACDura3
Purpose: Expresses group II intron Ll.LtrB and IEP (LtrA) from Lactoccus lactis under control of T7 promoter. Ll.LtrB is retargeted to insert into 635s locus of LacZ gene and ura3 gene is cloned inside.
Depositing lab: Víctor de Lorenzo. Depositing organization: Centro Nacional de Biotecnologia (CNB). Publication: Recombination-Independent Genome Editing through CRISPR/Cas9-Enhanced TargeTron Delivery. Velazquez E, Lorenzo V, Al-Ramahi Y. ACS Synth Biol. 2019 Sep 20;8(9):2186-2193. doi: 10.1021/acssynbio.9b00293. Epub 2019 Sep 3. PubMed 31419111.
Backbone
  Vector backbone: pACD4K-C
  Backbone manufacturer: Sigma-Aldrich
  Backbone size w/o insert (bp): 7675
  Total vector size (bp): 7264
  Modifications to backbone: First, retro-transposition-activated selectable marker (RAM) in pACD4K-C was excised by digestion with mluI enzyme. Then, optimized ura3 gene was amplified by PCR, digested with mluI and ligated with mluI-digested pACD4K-C vector.
  Vector type: Bacterial Expression
Growth in bacteria
  Bacterial resistance: Chloramphenicol, 25 μg/mL
  Growth temperature: 37°C
  Growth strain: DH5alpha
  Copy number: Low Copy
Gene/Insert
  Gene/Insert name: ura3 gene
  Species: S. cerevisiae (budding yeast)
  Insert size (bp): 963
  Mutation: optimized ura3 gene for expression in Escherichia coli
  Entrez Gene: URA3 (a.k.a. YEL021W)
  Promoter: pEM7 promoter
  Cloning method: Restriction Enzyme; 5′ cloning site mluI (not destroyed); 3′ cloning site mluI (not destroyed)
  Sequencing primers: 5′ ATGTCCAAGGCTACTTACAAGG; 3′ ATGATAATATCAGAGCCGGTAG
Terms and licenses: Academic/Nonprofit Terms; Industry Terms: Not Available to Industry
How to cite: pACDura3 was a gift from Víctor de Lorenzo (Addgene plasmid # 138711 ; http://n2t.net/addgene:138711 ; RRID:Addgene_138711)
