[The description below was written by a language model from this plasmid's Addgene catalogue record and pLannotate feature annotations shown in this document.]
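Description:
pACDura3 is a bacterial expression plasmid of about 7.3 kb derived from the commercial TargeTron vector pACD4K-C, designed for group II intron-mediated gene insertion in Escherichia coli. It replicates from a p15A origin, which the record lists as low copy and which is compatible with ColE1-type plasmids, and it is selected with chloramphenicol through a cat gene driven by its own promoter. The scattered tetracycline-resistance fragments, the IS1 fragment and the short RSF origin match in the feature table appear to be non-functional remnants of the pACYC-type backbone.

The payload is a single transcription unit driven by a T7 promoter with an adjacent lac operator, so expression requires T7 RNA polymerase in the host and is normally IPTG-inducible. This unit contains the Lactococcus lactis Ll.LtrB group II intron, followed by a T7 gene 10 ribosome binding site and the ltrA open reading frame, and ends at the rrnB T1 and T2 terminators. LtrA is the intron-encoded protein with reverse transcriptase, maturase and DNA endonuclease activities. It assists intron splicing, stays bound to the excised lariat RNA, and promotes retrohoming of the intron into its DNA target. Here the intron has been retargeted to the 635s site of lacZ.

The retrotransposition-activated marker of the parent vector was removed at the MluI site and replaced with a Saccharomyces cerevisiae URA3 gene optimized for E. coli expression and placed under the constitutive EM7 promoter. The intron therefore carries URA3 as cargo into the chromosome. According to the associated publication title, the plasmid was used in work on recombination-independent genome editing that combines TargeTron delivery with CRISPR/Cas9.
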