Features (pLannotate 1.2.2; 21 found; start..end, strand, type, name):
    220..322     -  promoter       cat promoter: promoter of the E. coli cat gene encoding chloramphenicol acetyltransferase
    443..586     +  mobile_element IS1 (fragment): prokaryotic transposable element IS1
    705..760     -  rep_origin     RSF ori (fragment): Plasmids containing the RSF 1030 origin of replication can be propagated in E. coli cells that contain additional plasmids with compatible origins.
    848..1393    -  rep_origin     p15A ori: Plasmids containing the medium-copy-number p15A origin of replication can be propagated in E. coli cells that contain a second plasmid with the ColE1 origin.
   1509..1532    +  promoter       tet promoter (fragment): E. coli promoter for tetracycline efflux protein gene
   1533..1719    -  CDS            TcR (fragment): tetracycline efflux protein; tet; confers resistance to tetracycline
   1745..1763    +  promoter       T7 promoter: promoter for bacteriophage T7 RNA polymerase
   1764..1788    +  protein_bind   lac operator: The lac repressor binds to the lac operator to inhibit transcription in E. coli. This inhibition can be relieved by adding lactose or isopropyl-β-D-thiogalactopyranoside (IPTG). lac repressor encoded by lacI
   2528..2575    +  promoter       EM7 promoter: synthetic bacterial promoter&nbsp
   2671..3471    +  CDS            URA3: PYRF_YEAST - Experimental evidence at protein level: Swiss-Prot protein existence level 1. From Saccharomyces cerevisiae (strain ATCC 204508 / S288c) (Baker's yeast).
   3610..3707    +  ncRNA          Intron gpII: Accession: RF00029 - Group II catalytic intron
   3741..3763    +  RBS            RBS: efficient ribosome binding site from bacteriophage T7 gene 10 (Olins and Rangwala, 1989)
   3781..3855    +  CDS            TcR (fragment): tetracycline efflux protein; tet; confers resistance to tetracycline
   3955..5751    +  CDS            ltrA: LTRA_LACLC - Also known as matR. Experimental evidence at protein level: Swiss-Prot protein existence level 1. Multifunctional protein that promotes group II intron splicing and mobility by acting both on RNA and DNA. It has three activities: reverse transcriptase (RT) for intron duplication, maturase to promote splicing, and DNA endonuclease for site-specific cleavage of recipient alleles. The intron-encoded protein promotes splicing by facilitating the formation of the catalytically active structure of the intron RNA. After splicing, the protein remains bound to the excised intron lariat RNA
   5762..5878    +  CDS            TcR (fragment): tetracycline efflux protein; tet; confers resistance to tetracycline
   5939..6025    +  terminator     rrnB T1 terminator: Escherichia coli rrnB; transcription terminator T1 from the E. coli rrnB gene
   6117..6144    +  terminator     rrnB T2 terminator: transcription terminator T2 from the E. coli rrnB gene
   6296..6389    +  CDS            TcR (fragment): tetracycline efflux protein; tet; confers resistance to tetracycline
   6386..6443    -  CDS            TcR (fragment): tetracycline efflux protein; tet; confers resistance to tetracycline
   6430..6528    +  CDS            YPB2_ECOLX (fragment): Protein predicted: Swiss-Prot protein existence level 4. From Escherichia coli.
   6827..219     -  CDS            CmR (across the origin): chloramphenicol acetyltransferase; cat; confers resistance to chloramphenicol
>Addgene plasmid #138711 | pACDura3 | addgene full sequence | sequence record 311288 | Addgene NGS Result
GAATTCCGGATGAGCATTCATCAGGCGGGCAAGAATGTGAATAAAGGCCGGATAAAACTTGTGCTTATTT
TTCTTTACGGTCTTTAAAAAGGCCGTAATATCCAGCTGAACGGTCTGGTTATAGGTACATTGAGCAACTG
ACTGAAATGCCTCAAAATGTTCTTTACGATGCCATTGGGATATATCAACGGTGGTATATCCAGTGATTTT
TTTCTCCATTTTAGCTTCCTTAGCTCCTGAAAATCTCGATAACTCAAAAAATACGCCCGGTAGTGATCTT
ATTTCATTATGGTGAAAGTTGGAACCTCTTACGTGCCGATCAACGTCTCATTTTCGCCAAAAGTTGGCCC
AGGGCTTCCCGGTATCAACAGGGACACCAGGATTTATTTATTCTGCGAAGTGATCTTCCGTCACAGGTAT
TTATTCGGCGCAAAGTGCGTCGGGTGATGCTGCCAACTTACTGATTTAGTGTATGATGGTGTTTTTGAGG
TGCTCCAGTGGCTTCTGTTTCTATCAGCTGTCCCTCCTGTTCAGCTACTGACGGGGTGGTGCGTAACGGC
AAAAGCACCGCCGGACATCAGCGCTAGCGGAGTGTATACTGGCTTACTATGTTGGCACTGATGAGGGTGT
CAGTGAAGTGCTTCATGTGGCAGGAGAAAAAAGGCTGCACCGGTGCGTCAGCAGAATATGTGATACAGGA
TATATTCCGCTTCCTCGCTCACTGACTCGCTACGCTCGGTCGTTCGACTGCGGCGAGCGGAAATGGCTTA
CGAACGGGGCGGAGATTTCCTGGAAGATGCCAGGAAGATACTTAACAGGGAAGTGAGAGGGCCGCGGCAA
AGCCGTTTTTCCATAGGCTCCGCCCCCCTGACAAGCATCACGAAATCTGACGCTCAAATCAGTGGTGGCG
AAACCCGACAGGACTATAAAGATACCAGGCGTTTCCCCCTGGCGGCTCCCTCGTGCGCTCTCCTGTTCCT
GCCTTTCGGTTTACCGGTGTCATTCCGCTGTTATGGCCGCGTTTGTCTCATTCCACGCCTGACACTCAGT
TCCGGGTAGGCAGTTCGCTCCAAGCTGGACTGTATGCACGAACCCCCCGTTCAGTCCGACCGCTGCGCCT
TATCCGGTAACTATCGTCTTGAGTCCAACCCGGAAAGACATGCAAAAGCACCACTGGCAGCAGCCACTGG
TAATTGATTTAGAGGAGTTAGTCTTGAAGTCATGCGCCGGTTAAGGCTAAACTGAAAGGACAAGTTTTGG
TGACTGCGCTCCTCCAAGCCAGTTACCTCGGTTCAAAGAGTTGGTAGCTCAGAGAACCTTCGAAAAACCG
CCCTGCAAGGCGGTTTTTTCGTTTTCAGAGCAAGAGATTACGCGCAGACCAAAACGATCTCAAGAAGATC
ATCTTATTAATCAGATAAAATATTTCTAGCTAGATTTCAGTGCAATTTATCTCTTCAAATGTAGCACCTG
AAGTCAGCCCCATACGATATAAGTTGTAATTCTCATGTTTGACAGCTTATCATCGATAAGCTCAAGGAGA
TGGCGCCCAACAGTCCCCCGGCCACGGGGCCTGCCACCATACCCACGCCGAAACAAGCGCTCATGAGCCC
GAAGTGGCGAGCCCGATCTTCCCCATCGGTGATGTCGGCGATATAGGCGCCAGCAACCGCACCTGTGGCG
CCGGTGATGCCGGCCACGATGCGTCCGGCGTAGAGGATCGAGATCGATCTCGATCCCGCGAAATTAATAC
GACTCACTATAGGGGAATTGTGAGCGGATAACAATTCCCCTCTAGAAAAAAGCTTATAATTATCCTTACA
TTTCCCGTGAGTGCGCCCAGATAGGGTGTTAAGTCAAGTAGTTTAAGGTACTACTCTGTAAGATAACACA
GAAAACAGCCAACCTAACCGAAAAGCGAAAGCTGATACGGGAACAGAGCACGGTTGGAAAGCGATGAGTT
ACCTAAAGACAATCGGGTACGACTGAGTCGCAATGTTAATCAGATATAAGGTATAAGTTGTGTTTACTGA
ACGCAAGTTTCTAATTTCGGTTAAATGTCGATAGAGGAAAGTGTCTGAAACCTCTAGTACAAAGAAAGGT
AAGTTACGTCACGGGACTTATCTGTTATCACCACATTTGTACAATCTGTAGGAGAACCTATGGGAACGAA
ACGAAAGCGATGCCGAGAATCTGAATTTACCAAGACTTAACACTAACTGGGGATACCCTAAACAAGAATG
CCTAATAGAAAGGAGGAAAAAGGCTATAGCACTAGAGCTTGAAAATCTTGCAAGGGTACGGAGTACTCGT
AGTAGTCTGAGAAGGGTAACGCCCTTTACATGGCAAAGGGGTACAGTTATTGTGTACTAAAATTAAAAAT
TGATTAGGGAGGAAAACCTCAAAATGAAACCAACAATGGCAATTTTAGAAAGAATCAGTAAAAATTCACA
AGAAAATATAGACGAAGTTTTTACAAGACTTTATCGTTATCTTTTACGTCCAGATATTTATTACGTGGCG
ACGCGTTGTTGACAATTAATCATCGGCATAGTATATCGGCATAGTATAATACGACAAGGTGAGGAACTAA
ACCCCTACGTAGAGGATCGAGATCTCGATCCCGCGAAATGAGACCACAACGGTTTCCCTAAAGTTAAGGA
GGAAAAACATATGTCCAAGGCTACTTACAAGGAGCGTGCTGCTACCCACCCTTCTCCGGTTGCTGCAAAA
CTGTTCAACATTATGCACGAGAAGCAGACGAACCTGTGCGCTTCCCTGGATGTCCGTACTACTAAGGAGC
TGCTGGAGCTGGTTGAAGCACTGGGTCCGAAAATTTGCCTGCTGAAAACTCACGTAGACATCCTGACTGA
CTTCAGCATGGAAGGTACCGTCAAACCGCTGAAAGCCCTGAGCGCAAAATACAACTTCCTGCTGTTCGAA
GACCGTAAGTTCGCTGACATCGGTAACACCGTGAAACTGCAGTACAGCGCGGGTGTGTACCGTATCGCCG
AATGGGCAGACATCACGAACGCACATGGTGTGGTGGGTCCAGGTATCGTTTCTGGTCTGAAACAGGCAGC
TGAAGAAGTGACCAAAGAACCGCGTGGTCTGCTGATGCTGGCGGAACTGTCTTGTAAAGGTTCCCTGGCG
ACCGGTGAATATACCAAAGGTACCGTTGACATCGCGAAATCCGACAAAGACTTCGTTATTGGCTTTATCG
CGCAGCGTGACATGGGCGGCCGTGACGAAGGTTACGATTGGCTGATTATGACGCCGGGTGTTGGTCTGGA
TGATAAAGGCGATGCCCTGGGCCAACAATACCGTACCGTAGATGATGTAGTTTCTACCGGCTCTGATATT
ATCATCGTTGGCCGCGGCCTGTTTGCCAAAGGCCGCGATGCGAAAGTAGAAGGCGAACGTTATCGCAAAG
CGGGCTGGGAAGCGTATCTGCGCCGCTGTGGCCAGCAGAATTAATAAACTTGCACGCGTTGGGAAATGGC
AATGATAGCGAAACAACGTAAAACTCTTGTTGTATGCTTTCATTGTCATCGTCACGTGATTCATAAACAC
AAGTGAATGTCGACAGTGAATTTTTACGAACGAACAATAACAGAGCCGTATACTCCGAGAGGGGTACGTA
CGGTTCCCGAAGAGGGTGGTGCAAACCAGTCACAGTAATGTGAACAAGGCGGTACCTCCCTACTTCACCA
TATCATTTTCTGCAGCCCCCTAGAAATAATTTTGTTTAACTTTAAGAAGGAGATATACATATATGGCTAG
ATCGTCCATTCCGACAGCATCGCCAGTCACTATGGCGTGCTGCTAGCGCTATATGCGTTGATGCAATTTC
TATGCACTCGTAGTAGTCTGAGAAGGGTAACGCCCTTTACATGGCAAAGGGGTACAGTTATTGTGTACTA
AAATTAAAAATTGATTAGGGAGGAAAACCTCAAAATGAAACCAACAATGGCAATTTTAGAAAGAATCAGT
AAAAATTCACAAGAAAATATAGACGAAGTTTTTACAAGACTTTATCGTTATCTTTTACGTCCAGATATTT
ATTACGTGGCGTATCAAAATTTATATTCCAATAAAGGAGCTTCCACAAAAGGAATATTAGATGATACAGC
GGATGGCTTTAGTGAAGAAAAAATAAAAAAGATTATTCAATCTTTAAAAGACGGAACTTACTATCCTCAA
CCTGTACGAAGAATGTATATTGCAAAAAAGAATTCTAAAAAGATGAGACCTTTAGGAATTCCAACTTTCA
CAGATAAATTGATCCAAGAAGCTGTGAGAATAATTCTTGAATCTATCTATGAACCGGTATTCGAAGATGT
GTCTCACGGTTTTAGACCTCAACGAAGCTGTCACACAGCTTTGAAAACAATCAAAAGAGAGTTTGGCGGC
GCAAGATGGTTTGTGGAGGGAGATATAAAAGGCTGCTTCGATAATATAGACCACGTTACACTCATTGGAC
TCATCAATCTTAAAATCAAAGATATGAAAATGAGCCAATTGATTTATAAATTTCTAAAAGCAGGTTATCT
GGAAAACTGGCAGTATCACAAAACTTACAGCGGAACACCTCAAGGTGGAATTCTATCTCCTCTTTTGGCC
AACATCTATCTTCATGAATTGGATAAGTTTGTTTTACAACTCAAAATGAAGTTTGACCGAGAAAGTCCAG
AAAGAATAACACCTGAATATCGGGAGCTCCACAATGAGATAAAAAGAATTTCTCACCGTCTCAAGAAGTT
GGAGGGTGAAGAAAAAGCTAAAGTTCTTTTAGAATATCAAGAAAAACGTAAAAGATTACCCACACTCCCC
TGTACCTCACAGACAAATAAAGTATTGAAATACGTCCGGTATGCGGACGACTTCATTATCTCTGTTAAAG
GAAGCAAAGAGGACTGTCAATGGATAAAAGAACAATTAAAACTTTTTATTCATAACAAGCTAAAAATGGA
ATTGAGTGAAGAAAAAACACTCATCACACATAGCAGTCAACCCGCTCGTTTTCTGGGATATGATATACGA
GTAAGGAGATCTGGAACGATAAAACGATCTGGTAAAGTCAAAAAGAGAACACTCAATGGGAGTGTAGAAC
TCCTTATTCCTCTTCAAGACAAAATTCGTCAATTTATTTTTGACAAGAAAATAGCTATCCAAAAGAAAGA
TAGCTCATGGTTTCCAGTTCACAGGAAATATCTTATTCGTTCAACAGACTTAGAAATCATCACAATTTAT
AATTCTGAACTCCGCGGGATTTGTAATTACTACGGTCTAGCAAGTAATTTTAACCAGCTCAATTATTTTG
CTTATCTTATGGAATACAGCTGTCTAAAAACGATAGCCTCCAAACATAAGGGAACACTTTCAAAAACCAT
TTCCATGTTTAAAGATGGAAGTGGTTCGTGGGGGATCCCGTATGAGATAAAGCAAGGTAAGCAGCGCCGT
TATTTTGCAAATTTTAGTGAATGTAAATCCCCTTATCAATTTACGGATGAGATAAGTCAAGCTCCTGTAT
TGTATGGCTATGCCCGGAATACTCTTGAAAACAGGTTAAAAGCTAAATGTTGTGAATTATGTGGGACGTC
TGATGAAAATACTTCCTATGAAATTCACCATGTCAATAAGGTCAAAAATCTTAAAGGCAAAGAAAAATGG
GAAATGGCAATGATAGCGAAACAACGTAAAACTCTTGTTGTATGCTTTCATTGTCATCGTCACGTGATTC
ATAAACACAAGTGAATGTCGAGCACCCGTTCTCGGAGCACTGTCCGACCGCTTTGGCCGCCGCCCAGTCC
TGCTCGCTTCGCTACTTGGAGCCACTATCGACTACGCGATCATGGCGACCACACCCGTCCTGTGGATCGC
CAAGCCGCCGATGGTAGTGTGGGGTCTCCCCATGCGAGAGTAGGGAACTGCCAGGCATCAAATAAAACGA
AAGGCTCAGTCGAAAGACTGGGCCTTTCGTTTTATCTGTTGTTTGTCGGTGAACGCTCTCCTGAGTAGGA
CAAATCCGCCGGGAGCGGATTTGAACGTTGCGAAGCAACGGCCCGGAGGGTGGCGGGCAGGACGCCCGCC
ATAAACTGCCAGGCATCAAATTAAGCAGAAGGCCATCCTGACGGATGGCCTTTTTGCGTTTCTACAAACT
CTTCCTGTCGTCATATCTACAAGCCATCCCCCCACAGATACGGTAAACTAGCCTCGTTTTTGCATCAGGA
AAGCAGAACGCCATGAGCGGCCTCATTTCTTATTCTGAGTTACAACAGTCCGCACCGCTGCCGGTAGCTC
CTTCCGGTGGGCGCGGGGCATGACTATCGTCGCCGCACTTATGACTGTCTTCTTTATCATGCAACTCGTA
GGACAGGTGCCGGCAGCGCCCAACAGTCCCCCGGCCACGGGGCCTGCCACCATACCCACGCCGAAACAAG
CGCCCTGCACCATTATGTTCCGGATCTGCATCGCAGGATGCTGCTGGCTACCCTGTGGAACACCTACATC
TGTATTAACGAAGCGCTAACCGTTTTTATCAGGCTCTGGGAGGCAGAATAAATGATCATATCGTCAATTA
TTACCTCCACGGGGAGAGCCTGAGCAAACTGGCCTCAGGCATTTGAGAAGCACACGGTCACACTGCTTCC
GGTAGTCAATAAACCGGTAAACCAGCAATAGACATAAGCGGCTATTTAACGACCCTGCCCTGAACCGACG
ACCGGGTCGAATTTGCTTTCGAATTTCTGCCATTCATCCGCTTATTATCACTTATTCAGGCGTAGCAACC
AGGCGTTTAAGGGCACCAATAACTGCCTTAAAAAAATTACGCCCCGCCCTGCCACTCATCGCAGTACTGT
TGTAATTCATTAAGCATTCTGCCGACATGGAAGCCATCACAAACGGCATGATGAACCTGAATCGCCAGCG
GCATCAGCACCTTGTCGCCTTGCGTATAATATTTGCCCATGGTGAAAACGGGGGCGAAGAAGTTGTCCAT
ATTGGCCACGTTTAAATCAAAACTGGTGAAACTCACCCAGGGATTGGCTGAGACGAAAAACATATTCTCA
ATAAACCCTTTAGGGAAATAGGCCAGGTTTTCACCGTAACACGCCACATCTTGCGAATATATGTGTAGAA
ACTGCCGGAAATCGTCGTGGTATTCACTCCAGAGCGATGAAAACGTTTCAGTTTGCTCATGGAAAACGGT
GTAACAAGGGTGAACACTATCCCATATCACCAGCTCACCGTCTTTCATTGCCATACG
